Addgene plasmid #129426: pFB1_hMLH1
Purpose: Expression human MLH1 protein using baculovirus
Depositing lab: Peggy Hsieh. Depositing organization: National Institute of Diabetes & Digestive & Kidney Diseases (NIDDK). Publication: In vitro studies of DNA mismatch repair proteins. Geng H, Du C, Chen S, Salerno V, Manfredi C, Hsieh P. Anal Biochem. 2011 Jun 15;413(2):179-84. doi: 10.1016/j.ab.2011.02.017. Epub 2011 Feb 15. PubMed 21329650.
Backbone
  Vector backbone: pFastBac 1
  Backbone manufacturer: Invitrogen
  Backbone size w/o insert (bp): 4776
  Total vector size (bp): 6966
  Modifications to backbone: hMLH1 is inserted in MCS (5'- BamH 1 and 3'- Xho I) of pFastBac 1. 5' sequencing primer covers nucleotides from 161-124 of hMLH1, but antiparallel, 3' sequencing primer covers nucleotides from 2148-2175 of hMLH1. They are used to sequence junction of the insert. The plasmid is used to amplify and generate recombinant bacmid DNA. which will then be transfected into insect cells for virus generation and eventually protein (hMLH1) expression.
  Vector type: Insect Expression
Growth in bacteria
  Bacterial resistance: Ampicillin, 100 μg/mL
  Growth temperature: 37°C
  Growth strain: DH5alpha
  Growth instructions: Use DH10Bac for bacmid expression.
  Copy number: High Copy
Gene/Insert
  Gene/Insert name: human MLH1 (alt name: DNA mismatch repair protein homolog (MLH1))
  Species: H. sapiens (human)
  Insert size (bp): 2271
  GenBank ID: U07343
  Entrez Gene: MLH1 (a.k.a. COCA2, FCC2, HNPCC, HNPCC2, LYNCH2, MLH-1, MMRCS1, hMLH1)
  Promoter: Polyhedrin promoter
  Cloning method: Restriction Enzyme; 5′ cloning site BamH I (not destroyed); 3′ cloning site Xho I (not destroyed)
  Sequencing primers: 5′ ccctctttaacaatcacttgaatacttgtggattttgc; 3′ ggaacacattgtctataaagccttgcgc
Terms and licenses: Academic/Nonprofit Terms; Industry Terms: Not Available to Industry
How to cite: pFB1_hMLH1 was a gift from Peggy Hsieh (Addgene plasmid # 129426 ; http://n2t.net/addgene:129426 ; RRID:Addgene_129426)
