[The description below was written by a language model from this plasmid's Addgene catalogue record and pLannotate feature annotations shown in this document.]
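Description:
pFB1_hMLH1 is a baculovirus donor (transfer) plasmid built on the commercial pFastBac 1 backbone for producing human MLH1 protein in insect cells. The complete plasmid is about 7 kb and is maintained in E. coli as a high-copy plasmid through a ColE1/pUC-type origin with ampicillin selection from the β-lactamase gene. An f1 phage origin and a fragment of the pBR322 bom region are also annotated in the backbone.

The payload lies between the left and right ends of a mini-Tn7 element. Within these ends, the Autographa californica polyhedrin promoter, a very strong late baculoviral promoter, drives the human MLH1 coding sequence (roughly 2.3 kb, cloned between the BamHI and XhoI sites of the multiple cloning site, both retained). It is followed by an SV40 polyadenylation signal, with the short large T antigen fragment simply being part of that SV40 region. No epitope or purification tag is recorded or annotated. A gentamicin acetyltransferase gene with its integron-derived Pc promoter sits in the opposite orientation inside the same transposable segment.

When the plasmid is introduced into a bacmid-carrying strain such as DH10Bac, the Tn7 ends allow site-specific transposition of the expression cassette and gentamicin marker into the baculovirus shuttle genome. The resulting recombinant bacmid is then transfected into insect cells to generate virus and, ultimately, to express MLH1. MLH1 pairs with PMS2 to form MutLα, a component of the DNA mismatch repair system, and the record links the construct to in vitro studies of mismatch repair proteins.
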