Features (pLannotate 1.2.2; 15 found; start..end, strand, type, name):
      1..225     -  mobile_element Tn7R: mini-Tn7 element (right end of the Tn7 transposon) Tn7
    292..825     -  CDS            GmR: gentamycin acetyltransferase; aacC1; confers resistance to gentamycin
   1014..1042    -  promoter       Pc promoter: intI1 (promoter lies within the coding sequence); class 1 integron promoter
   1020..1367    -  CDS            YPR2_ECOLX (fragment): Protein predicted: Swiss-Prot protein existence level 4. From Escherichia coli.
   1394..1485    +  promoter       polyhedrin promoter: polh from Autographa californica; promoter for the baculovirus polyhedrin gene
   1528..3795    +  CDS            MLH1 (sequence partly withheld): MLH1_HUMAN - Also known as COCA2. Experimental evidence at protein level: Swiss-Prot protein existence level 1. Heterodimerizes with PMS2 to form MutL alpha, a component of the post-replicative DNA mismatch repair system (MMR). DNA repair is initiated by MutS alpha (MSH2-MSH6) or MutS beta (MSH2-MSH3) binding to a dsDNA mismatch, then MutL alpha is recruited to the heteroduplex. Assembly of the MutL-MutS-heteroduplex ternary complex in presence of RFC and PCNA is sufficient to activate endonuclease activity of PMS2. It introduces single-strand breaks near the mismatch and thus generates new en
   3840..3923    +  CDS            large T antigen (fragment): large T antigen from SV40 (simian virus 40)
   3946..4080    +  polyA_signal   SV40 poly(A) signal: SV40 polyadenylation signal
   4109..4274    -  mobile_element Tn7L: mini-Tn7 element (left end of the Tn7 transposon) Tn7
   4437..4453    +  CDS            lacZα (fragment): LacZα fragment of β-galactosidase; lacZ fragment
   4458..4912    +  rep_origin     f1 ori (sequence partly withheld): f1 bacteriophage origin of replication; arrow indicates direction of (+) strand synthesis
   4938..5042    +  promoter       AmpR promoter: bla
   5043..5903    +  CDS            AmpR: β-lactamase; bla; confers resistance to ampicillin, carbenicillin, and related antibiotics
   6074..6662    +  rep_origin     ori: high-copy-number ColE1/pMB1/pBR322/pUC origin of replication
   6848..6899    -  misc_feature   bom (fragment): basis of mobility region from pBR322
>Addgene plasmid #129426 | pFB1_hMLH1 | addgene full sequence | sequence record 254831 | Addgene NGS Result
TGTGGGCGGACAATAAAGTCTTAAACTGAACAAAATAGATCTAAACTATGACAATAAAGTCTTAAACTAG
ACAGAATAGTTGTAAACTGAAATCAGTCCAGTTATGCTGTGAAAAAGCATACTGGACTTTTGTTATGGCT
AAAGCAAACTCTTCATTTTCTGAAGTGCAAATTGCCCGTCGTATTAAAGAGGGGCGTGGCCAAGGGCATG
GTAAAGACTATATTCGCGGCGTTGTGACAATTTACCGAACAACTCCGCGGCCGGGAAGCCGATCTCGGCT
TGAACGAATTGTTAGGTGGCGGTACTTGGGTCGATATCAAAGTGCATCACTTCTTCCCGTATGCCCAACT
TTGTATAGAGAGCCACTGCGGGATCGTCACCGTAATCTGCTTGCACGTAGATCACATAAGCACCAAGCGC
GTTGGCCTCATGCTTGAGGAGATTGATGAGCGCGGTGGCAATGCCCTGCCTCCGGTGCTCGCCGGAGACT
GCGAGATCATAGATATAGATCTCACTACGCGGCTGCTCAAACTTGGGCAGAACGTAAGCCGCGAGAGCGC
CAACAACCGCTTCTTGGTCGAAGGCAGCAAGCGCGATGAATGTCTTACTACGGAGCAAGTTCCCGAGGTA
ATCGGAGTCCGGCTGATGTTGGGAGTAGGTGGCTACGTCTCCGAACTCACGACCGAAAAGATCAAGAGCA
GCCCGCATGGATTTGACTTGGTCAGGGCCGAGCCTACATGTGCGAATGATGCCCATACTTGAGCCACCTA
ACTTTGTTTTAGGGCGACTGCCCTGCTGCGTAACATCGTTGCTGCTGCGTAACATCGTTGCTGCTCCATA
ACATCAAACATCGACCCACGGCGTAACGCGCTTGCTGCTTGGATGCCCGAGGCATAGACTGTACAAAAAA
ACAGTCATAACAAGCCATGAAAACCGCCACTGCGCCGTTACCACCGCTGCGTTCGGTCAAGGTTCTGGAC
CAGTTGCGTGAGCGCATACGCTACTTGCATTACAGTTTACGAACCGAACAGGCTTATGTCAACTGGGTTC
GTGCCTTCATCCGTTTCCACGGTGTGCGTCACCCGGCAACCTTGGGCAGCAGCGAAGTCGAGGCATTTCT
GTCCTGGCTGGCGAACGAGCGCAAGGTTTCGGTCTCCACGCATCGTCAGGCATTGGCGGCCTTGCTGTTC
TTCTACGGCAAGGTGCTGTGCACGGATCTGCCCTGGCTTCAGGAGATCGGAAGACCTCGGCCGTCGCGGC
GCTTGCCGGTGGTGCTGACCCCGGATGAAGTGGTTCGCATCCTCGGTTTTCTGGAAGGCGAGCATCGTTT
GTTCGCCCAGGACTCTAGCTATAGTTCTAGTGGTTGGCTACGTATACTCCGGAATATTAATAGATCATGG
AGATAATTAAAATGATAACCATCTCGCAAATAAATAAGTATTTTACTGTTTTCGTAACAGTTTTGTAATA
AAAAAACCTATAAATATTCCGGATTATTCATACCGTCCCACCATCGGGCGCGGATCCATGTCGTTCGTGG
CAGGGGTTATTCGGCGGCTGGACGAGACAGTGGTGAACCGCATCGCGGCGGGGGAAGTTATCCAGCGGCC
AGCTAATGCTATCAAAGAGATGATTGAGAACTGTTTAGATGCAAAATCCACAAGTATTCAAGTGATTGTT
AAAGAGGGAGGCCTGAAGTTGATTCAGATCCAAGACAATGGCACCGGGATCAGGAAAGAAGATCTGGATA
TTGTATGTGAAAGGTTCACTACTAGTAAACTGCAGTCCTTTGAGGATTTAGCCAGTATTTCTACCTATGG
CTTTCGAGGTGAGGCTTTGGCCAGCATAAGCCATGTGGCTCATGTTACTATTACAACGAAAACAGCTGAT
GGAAAGTGTGCATACAGAGCAAGTTACTCAGATGGAAAACTGAAAGCCCCTCCTAAACCATGTGCTGGCA
ATCAAGGGACCCAGATCACGGTGGAGGACCTTTTTTACAACATAGCCACGAGGAGAAAAGCTTTAAAAAA
TCCAAGTGAAGAATATGGGAAAATTTTGGAAGTTGTTGGCAGGTATTCAGTACACAATGCAGGCATTAGT
TTCTCAGTTAAAAAACAAGGAGAGACAGTAGCTGATGTTAGGACACTACCCAATGCCTCAACCGTGGACA
ATATTCGCTCCATCTTTGGAAATGCTGTTAGTCGAGAACTGATAGAAATTGGATGTGAGGATAAAACCCT
AGCCTTCAAAATGAATGGTTACATATCCAATGCAAACTACTCAGTGAAGAAGTGCATCTTCTTACTCTTC
ATCAACCATCGTCTGGTAGAATCAACTTCCTTGAGAAAAGCCATAGAAACAGTGTATGCAGCCTATTTGC
CCAAAAACACACACCCATTCCTGTACCTCAGTTTAGAAATCAGTCCCCAGAATGTGGATGTTAATGTGCA
CCCCACAAAGCATGAAGTTCACTTCCTGCACGAGGAGAGCATCCTGGAGCGGGTGCAGCAGCACATCGAG
AGCAAGCTCCTGGGCTCCAATTCCTCCAGGATGTACTTCACCCAGACTTTGCTACCAGGACTTGCTGGCC
CCTCTGGGGAGATGGTTAAATCCACAACAAGTCTGACCTCGTCTTCTACTTCTGGAAGTAGTGATAAGGT
CTATGCCCACCAGATGGTTCGTACAGATTCCCGGGAACAGAAGCTTGATGCATTTCTGCAGCCTCTGAGC
AAACCCCTGTCCAGTCAGCCCCAGGCCATTGTCACAGAGGATAAGACAGATATTTCTAGTGGCAGGGCTA
GGCAGCAAGATGAGGAGATGCTTGAACTCCCAGCCCCTGCTGAAGTGGCTGCCAAAAATCAGAGCTTGGA
GGGGGATACAACAAAGGGGACTTCAGAAATGTCAGAGAAGAGAGGACCTACTTCCAGCAACCCCAGAAAG
AGACATCGGGAAGATTCTGATGTGGAAATGGTGGAAGATGATTCC
[810 nt withheld, positions 2986-3795]
TAACTCGAGGCATGCGGTACCAAGCTTGTCGAGAAGTACTAGAGGATCATAATCAGCCATACCACATTTG
TAGAGGTTTTACTTGCTTTAAAAAACCTCCCACACCTCCCCCTGAACCTGAAACATAAAATGAATGCAAT
TGTTGTTGTTAACTTGTTTATTGCAGCTTATAATGGTTACAAATAAAGCAATAGCATCACAAATTTCACA
AATAAAGCATTTTTTTCACTGCATTCTAGTTGTGGTTTGTCCAAACTCATCAATGTATCTTATCATGTCT
GGATCTGATCACTGCTTGAGCCTAGGAGATCCGAACCAGATAAGTGAAATCTAGTTCCAAACTATTTTGT
CATTTTTAATTTTCGTATTAGCTTACGACGCTACACCCAGTTCCCATCTATTTTGTCACTCTTCCCTAAA
TAATCCTTAAAAACTCCATTTCCACCCCTCCCAGTTCCCAACTATTTTGTCCGCCCACAGCGGGGCATTT
TTCTTCCTGTTATGTTTTTAATCAAACATCCTGCCAACTCCATGTGACAAACCGTCATCTTCGGCTACTT
TTTCTCTGTCACAGAATGAAAATTTTTCTGTCATCTCTTCGTTATTAATGTTTGTAATTGACTGAATATC
AACGCTTATTTGCAGCCTGAATGGCGAATGGG
[124 nt withheld, positions 4458-4581]
C
[91 nt withheld, positions 4583-4673]
A
[49 nt withheld, positions 4675-4723]
CCTTTGACGTTGGAGTCCACGTTCTT
[37 nt withheld, positions 4750-4786]
ACCCTATCTCGGTCTATTCTTTTGATTTATAAGGGATTTTGCCGATTTCGGCCTATTGGTTAAAAAATGA
GCTGATTTAACAAAAATTTAACGCGAATTTTAACAAAATATTAACGCTTACAATTTAGGTGGCACTTTTC
GGGGAAATGTGCGCGGAACCCCTATTTGTTTATTTTTCTAAATACATTCAAATATGTATCCGCTCATGAG
ACAATAACCCTGATAAATGCTTCAATAATATTGAAAAAGGAAGAGTATGAGTATTCAACATTTCCGTGTC
GCCCTTATTCCCTTTTTTGCGGCATTTTGCCTTCCTGTTTTTGCTCACCCAGAAACGCTGGTGAAAGTAA
AAGATGCTGAAGATCAGTTGGGTGCACGAGTGGGTTACATCGAACTGGATCTCAACAGCGGTAAGATCCT
TGAGAGTTTTCGCCCCGAAGAACGTTTTCCAATGATGAGCACTTTTAAAGTTCTGCTATGTGGCGCGGTA
TTATCCCGTATTGACGCCGGGCAAGAGCAACTCGGTCGCCGCATACACTATTCTCAGAATGACTTGGTTG
AGTACTCACCAGTCACAGAAAAGCATCTTACGGATGGCATGACAGTAAGAGAATTATGCAGTGCTGCCAT
AACCATGAGTGATAACACTGCGGCCAACTTACTTCTGACAACGATCGGAGGACCGAAGGAGCTAACCGCT
TTTTTGCACAACATGGGGGATCATGTAACTCGCCTTGATCGTTGGGAACCGGAGCTGAATGAAGCCATAC
CAAACGACGAGCGTGACACCACGATGCCTGTAGCAATGGCAACAACGTTGCGCAAACTATTAACTGGCGA
ACTACTTACTCTAGCTTCCCGGCAACAATTAATAGACTGGATGGAGGCGGATAAAGTTGCAGGACCACTT
CTGCGCTCGGCCCTTCCGGCTGGCTGGTTTATTGCTGATAAATCTGGAGCCGGTGAGCGTGGGTCTCGCG
GTATCATTGCAGCACTGGGGCCAGATGGTAAGCCCTCCCGTATCGTAGTTATCTACACGACGGGGAGTCA
GGCAACTATGGATGAACGAAATAGACAGATCGCTGAGATAGGTGCCTCACTGATTAAGCATTGGTAACTG
TCAGACCAAGTTTACTCATATATACTTTAGATTGATTTAAAACTTCATTTTTAATTTAAAAGGATCTAGG
TGAAGATCCTTTTTGATAATCTCATGACCAAAATCCCTTAACGTGAGTTTTCGTTCCACTGAGCGTCAGA
CCCCGTAGAAAAGATCAAAGGATCTTCTTGAGATCCTTTTTTTCTGCGCGTAATCTGCTGCTTGCAAACA
AAAAAACCACCGCTACCAGCGGTGGTTTGTTTGCCGGATCAAGAGCTACCAACTCTTTTTCCGAAGGTAA
CTGGCTTCAGCAGAGCGCAGATACCAAATACTGTTCTTCTAGTGTAGCCGTAGTTAGGCCACCACTTCAA
GAACTCTGTAGCACCGCCTACATACCTCGCTCTGCTAATCCTGTTACCAGTGGCTGCTGCCAGTGGCGAT
AAGTCGTGTCTTACCGGGTTGGACTCAAGACGATAGTTACCGGATAAGGCGCAGCGGTCGGGCTGAACGG
GGGGTTCGTGCACACAGCCCAGCTTGGAGCGAACGACCTACACCGAACTGAGATACCTACAGCGTGAGCT
ATGAGAAAGCGCCACGCTTCCCGAAGGGAGAAAGGCGGACAGGTATCCGGTAAGCGGCAGGGTCGGAACA
GGAGAGCGCACGAGGGAGCTTCCAGGGGGAAACGCCTGGTATCTTTATAGTCCTGTCGGGTTTCGCCACC
TCTGACTTGAGCGTCGATTTTTGTGATGCTCGTCAGGGGGGCGGAGCCTATGGAAAAACGCCAGCAACGC
GGCCTTTTTACGGTTCCTGGCCTTTTGCTGGCCTTTTGCTCACATGTTCTTTCCTGCGTTATCCCCTGAT
TCTGTGGATAACCGTATTACCGCCTTTGAGTGAGCTGATACCGCTCGCCGCAGCCGAACGACCGAGCGCA
GCGAGTCAGTGAGCGAGGAAGCGGAAGAGCGCCTGATGCGGTATTTTCTCCTTACGCATCTGTGCGGTAT
TTCACACCGCATAGACCAGCCGCGTAACCTGGCAAAATCGGTTACGGTTGAGTAATAAATGGATGCCCTG
CGTAAGCGGG
